>Addgene plasmid #127694 | pSin Helper | addgene partial sequence | sequence record 248641 | Addgene Partial NGS Result
GTTAAAAACAAAATTTTGTTGATTAATAAAAGAAATAATAAAAAGTTATGCAGACGCTGCATGGCATTAT
GCACCATGCTTCCTCAGAAATACATTGAGTTTTGGCGTCCGCTGAATAAATGGTTAATATAGTGATTATT
TGGCAACACTGCGCAGCATTATGCACTGCGCTTCCTCGGAAATACGTCGAGTTTTGGTGTTGCTATATTG
CCCGCGGTAAGCGGGGATCTAATATACCAGCCTGATGCATTATGCACATCAGTTCCTCGGAAGTACATCG
AGTTTTGCTGGTCGGGTCATTGGGGCGTAGCGGTCATCTTCGTGTGCTAGTCAGCATCATGCTGCAAGCA
AAAATCATAAGTCCTATAATTAATAGCGACGAGGCGCCGCCGAAAAGGGCAAACAGCCAACTCCATGAAG
TTTTTGAGATGGCGGCTTGGAATTCTTGGTCATTTTTGTGCGGGGTGCTCACGATATGGTCAGCTGGTGG
TTTGCATTCTGCATTGCATGTTGTCTTCTTACCACACAGCGATACAATAAAGTTCGCCTGTGGGCTCGCG
GTGCTGAAGTGTACTGTCACCGCTCCTTTCTCCAGGACATGAACTGTCGACTCTTGGAGGGTTGCTGTGC
TCGAATGCGAATGTACAGGGCATTGTCCTTCGCGGTCGGATACATACTGCAGGGTAGCCATCCCGCCGAA
GTCCGCTGAGTAAGTGCACTCACTGACATCACATTTGACTGTTGAGACCAGTGGTGCATCTGATGTCCTG
ATAAAGGCAGCGTTCGGGATGTCGATAGAGATGGGAATGTTCCCGTATGAGCAGTCCACCGCTCGAAGCG
GATTGACTGCAATCTTGCACCCGAAAGGGGCGGTTTCCTGCAGTGGGCGGCCTGAGTTGTTTTTCCACAT
CTCGAATCCAGATGCGGCCTGCGTGTACGGGACATGCACGTTCTTGGCGGAAGGCTTGAGTAGTCTAATG
TCTGTGCTGGCGATGAGATCTTTGCTAGTCAAGGAGGTAGCTTGAATGTCTCCAAACGCTCCTGGTTTCA
TCGCTCCGTATTCCGGGAAGTCATAGTTGTACACCAGGCCGCGATGGATAACGACCTTGTGATCGAATGG
TGTAAACGATGCTGAAATTGGTCCAGCTATGACTTTCAGGTCTTTAGACGTTCCTGGTGTGACTCCGTTC
ACGTACACATCTAGGAAACTGGTAGTGTTCCCGTACACTATACGTAGTCCTACTTTCATCGCGGCAGTAT
GCACCTTAATCGCCTGCGCGTGGTCAGTCGCGCAATCTGCTGACAATTCGACGTACGCCTCACTCATCTG
GCTGTTCTCACTGTCGCAAAAACATTGTGCTCCTCCCCACATGAAGGGGTACACCCCTCCAAAGACCTTG
CAGGTATAGTCTGCGTGAGCGGCGGGCTGACATTCCAAGGAGCCGCAGCATTTGACTTTAGGGGAGGGGA
CCACAGTGGTGAATTTGCAGGTGATGTACTCTTGGTTGGTGGAAGGCAAAACCTCCGAGGACATGACAGT
AATCTCCAAATTGAGCGGGGCGTACCCTGCCCTTTCAACAAGTGCCTTATACGGTATCTGTGGCACATTT
GGAACAGTGGTCGCATGTTCGTAGGCGTCTACCTTCGCCAGGTAGGCGCCGGCAACCACTAAAAAAGGCA
GGCAGCATGAGCAACAGCGCATTAGAACGATGACAGCGGCCAGGGGTATACACAGCTGGACCCAGAAGAA
TGGCTGGCTGTTCGACCATAGGTAACTCATGGTCTCGGTGAATGTTTCAGCATTAGCCGACCTAACACAG
CACAAAAGTGCCAGCGAAGTTGGAATCACGGCATTTGGGGCCAGGGCATATGGCGTCAGGCACTCACGGC
GCGCTTTACAGGCACATAATGCTGCAACAGTTACGCCAATCATCATCGCCACAGCAGCTGATGCGACGGC
TAAGATGGTGTACACAGGATGGCGATGGTAGTAATGCTGTACTATTTCGTGTGGCCATCCGTGAGGGTCT
CCTGGTGCAGACTCTTGGGCATAGACCCTTACCGGTTCGTGATTGCCCCATATGTATTCCAGGCCATCTC
GGTCGACGGTGAAGTTTCTAACCGTCTTTCCGATGATCCATTCAGTAGTTGGTTCCGGATTTGCCCCTAG
TCTCCTGGTGGTGAGCAATGTCAGGTGGTCTGTGTCTAATTGGAGGCTGATGTGTTTAAAGCCGTGTACT
ACGTTCGGCGCGTGGGCAACAGGGACCATGCAGGTACTCGGGATCAGCTTGAAAGGTAAATGCAATTTCC
CTTGGGCCGTGTGGTCGGCATGTCTGATCAAGTCCGGCGAATTGAAGACCCACTTCGTTTGGTCGCTCTT
ATAGGCGACGCACTGCTTGATGGCGGTGCAGCCCGTGATTTCGGTACGGGTCGTAACGGTACCGGTCTTG
TAATCGCCGCACTTGCACTCGTACGTAATGTTCTTTCCGGATGGTGGCTTCGCGTAGACTTTCCCTGATG
ATTCCTCCAGATAGGACGTATAGGCGTGCGGTCCCGGCCTGTGCATAGTGATGTAGCCGGCGGTTGTTTC
TTTCAGACGGTCGTACACTGTGCAAGGAATCTTCTTACCGTGAACGGGAGGTAGGTCATATTTTTCCCGT
CCCACGAATTTTGGTTTTATCTTGCGGGCCATTGTGCATGACGTCGCTGAGTTGCTACTCGCTATACTAA
CCGTTACGCTGTCCCCTGGAGGACACTTCGCGAGGAGAAAGTATCCTTTGTAGCTAAGCCTTCTACACGG
TCCTGAGGTGCTGATCTTGATGTCATCCATGGTGCCTTCTTTGACAGTATGATCCTGCTCGAGCGACATG
TAGCGGTACTTATTTGAGCTTGCTGCTCCGCTTTGGTCGTATCCAAACTGGGCGGAAGTCTGTATGCGTA
TGGTGTTGTCGTCCGCTTCATCCCAGACCTGCTCGATCTTAATCGGGCTAAAGCACGGTTCAGTATGGTG
ACAGTACGAGCATGTGCCCAAGTACGGGCTGGTCAAGGTAAAGTCGTCAGTGACGCTTCTTTTACTTCTG
CCGGACGATCCGCACCGCAATATGGCGTTGAGCAGGGTGTCGTAGGCCTCGTGGTTCACGTTCTCTTCGA
GGATGTCGAGAGCTCTGGATGGTTCGCGGGTGTAGCATGTGGGCGGGCGATTGCATGGGAAGCTCACGTT
TCCAAGCAAGCACATGGCCGTGACCAGTGGTGCAGCAGAGGGCCCAGGGTTGGACTCAACGTCTCCCGCC
AACTTAAGTAGGTCAAAGTTGGCGGCCGCCTGCTTCTTCTGGCGCGGCGGCGGGCGTGGGCGTGGGGTTT
GAGGTCTAGTTGCCTGTCCAATGACTAGGGCACTGACGGCTGTGGTCAGTTGCTGGATTTGGGAAGCCAG
CCCATTGCGGGCAGGCATCGGGGCCGCCTGCCTCCTTCTCCGCGGCCTCCACATGGCAGTGGGGGCTGGG
AAGGGGCGGCGGCCGAGCATGTTAAAGAATCCTCTATTCATGGTGGTGGTGTTGTGGTATTAGTCAGATG
AAATGTACTATGCTGACTATTTAGGACCACCGTAGAGATGCTTTATTTCCCCTCTGATGGCTTGAAATGC
TCTTTTGCTCTGGGCAAAAGTTCTCAATGCCAGCAGGACAGGTGTGATGTTGTCTACCTCATACCGAGTT
GCCACGGCCACTGCTAAGGTGTCTGTTATACCTACTCTAAACCACGCCTTTGTTTCATCTAGCAGAGCGC
GTCTTCTGTCTTCGTCTTGCTCATCGTCGGCTGGGAGCGGTTTACCCAACTTAAACAGCCTTTTCAAGGG
GTCCGCCACGCGACACGCTGTGGAGGTAACCGAATCTTGCAAGATGAATCCACCGCAGAAGTAAGGTGGT
CTCTCGCCGATGACTGCGTCAATGATCTTAACCTCCATGTTGAGCCAGGTGGCACACCTCTCAGCCATTT
CTTTGTCAGATACTACTCCGTGTATAATGTTGTCGTCGCCGATAAATGCTGCACATTTGGACGTTTTAAG
CCGCTCCTCCAATACTCTGCTGGCGATAACGACATTCAGAACTGTGTTGACAAAGAGCGTGAGGAACATT
CCGGATTTCATCATCGCCCCGAATTTGAAACGGGTACCCGTGGGCAGATGGGTGGATGATATTTCTCCAA
AGGCGCACTCGATCAAGTCGAGTAGTGGTTGGTCCACACCCAGGTCTTCCAAGATCATCAGGCCGGTTAA
CGCCATAGCGTCGTCTTGGCTTTTGTCGAACGAGGCGATGGGCTTCAACTCCTTCTTCCTCATTATCGAC
AACTTTCCTGTCCTGCCTTCACTCAGCTTTGTGCTGCAGAGTCCGATGTTACGCGCTTCAAGGACTTTTT
CGTCGGCCCAGTTGGTGTTGTATGCAGGGTACGAACCTGCCATAGCCGAGAACATGAACTGGGTGGTGTC
GAAGCCAATCCAGTACAGGGTCCGCACGCCTTTCATAGCCTGGTGGTAAATAGTTCCGGGAGCGTTGATG
TACACGTCCTGCATGACGGAGTACTCGGCACGCGTGTTGCAGGTAACATCGTTGTGGAAGCAGAGTGATG
GCGTTTCAGCATCCGGTGTATCAAGTACGGTCCGGAGGTCCTTGATCTTCTCATGCAAGTTCTTGTTTGT
AATCTTACATGCTTTTTCCGCCAGTTTGCTGGCATATTTCATCATGCGGTCCGGGTCTTCTGGACTACGC
ATGGGGCAAACGCAATGGTACTGGTGCTCGGAAAACATTCTACGAGCCGGTGCGCTGCCTATGTCCAAAA
TCGTCGCTGTGGTAGGAACCTCCAGCTCGATCAGTTTACTGGCCAGATGCGAAAATGCTCTGGCATTAGC
ATGGTCATTTGGAGTGACCTGCTGTGCTACTACCTCAAATTGCGGGAAGCTCTTTTGCAGTTGCACGACA
AACGGACTCTGAGGGTCTACGTCTACGTTAACTACTGGCTTCTCCATTGTGATGGTAGTGCAATTGGTCG
GCTGTTTGATTCAATAGTGTGTACTACGCCGCCAATCTATAGTGTCACCTAAATCGTATGTGTATGATAC
ATAAGGTTATGTATTAATTGTAGCCGCGTTCTAACGACAATATGTCCATACGAGCTCGCGTTGCTGGCGT
TTTTCCATAGGCTCCGCCCCCCTGACGAGCATCACAAAAATCGACGCTCAAGTCAGAGGTGGCGAAACCC
GACAGGACTATAAAGATACCAGGCGTTTCCCCCTGGAAGCTCCCTCGTGCGCTCTCCTGTTCCGACCCTG
CCGCTTACCGGATACCTGTCCGCCTTTCTCCCTTCGGGAAGCGTGGCGCTTTCTCATAGCTCACGCTGTA
GGTATCTCAGTTCGGTGTAGGTCGTTCGCTCCAAGCTGGGCTGTGTGCACGAACCCCCCGTTCAGCCCGA
CCGCTGCGCCTTATCCGGTAACTATCGTCTTGAGTCCAACCCGGTAAGACACGACTTATCGCCACTGGCA
GCAGCCACTGGTAACAGGATTAGCAGAGCGAGGTATGTAGGCGGTGCTACAGAGTTCTTGAAGTGGTGGC
CTAACTACGGCTACACTAGAAGGACAGTATTTGGTATCTGCGCTCTGCTGAAGCCAGTTACCTTCGGAAA
AAGAGTTGGTAGCTCTTGATCCGGCAAACAAACCACCGCTGGTAGCGGTGGTTTTTTTGTTTGCAAGCAG
CAGATTACGCGCAGAAAAAAAGGATCTCAAGAAGATCCTTTGATCTTTTCTACGGGGTCTGACGCTCAGT
GGAACGAAAACTCACGTTAAGGGATTTTGGTCATGAGATTATCAAAAAGGATCTTCACCTAGATCCTTTT
AAATTAAAAATGAAGTTTTAAATCAATCTAAAGTATATATGAGTAAACTTGGTCTGACAGTTACCAATGC
TTAATCAGTGAGGCACCTATCTCAGCGATCTGTCTATTTCGTTCATCCATAGTTGCCTGACTCCCCGTCG
TGTAGATAACTACGATACGGGAGGGCTTACCATCTGGCCCCAGTGCTGCAATGATACCGCGAGACCCACG
CTCACCGGCTCCAGATTTATCAGCAATAAACCAGCCAGCCGGAAGGGCCGAGCGCAGAAGTGGTCCTGCA
ACTTTATCCGCCTCCATCCAGTCTATTAATTGTTGCCGGGAAGCTAGAGTAAGTAGTTCGCCAGTTAATA
GTTTGCGCAACGTTGTTGCCATTGCTACAGGCATCGTGGTGTCACGCTCGTCGTTTGGTATGGCTTCATT
CAGCTCCGGTTCCCAACGATCAAGGCGAGTTACATGATCCCCCATGTTGTGCAAAAAAGCGGTTAGCTCC
TTCGGTCCTCCGATCGTTGTCAGAAGTAAGTTGGCCGCAGTGTTATCACTCATGGTTATGGCAGCACTGC
ATAATTCTCTTACTGTCATGCCATCCGTAAGATGCTTTTCTGTGACTGGTGAGTACTCAACCAAGTCATT
CTGAGAATAGTGTATGCGGCGACCGAGTTGCTCTTGCCCGGCGTCAACACGGGATAATACCGCGCCACAT
AGCAGAACTTTAAAAGTGCTCATCATTGGAAAACGTTCTTCGGGGCGAAAACTCTCAAGGATCTTACCGC
TGTTGAGATCCAGTTCGATGTAACCCACTCGTGCACCCAACTGATCTTCAGCATCTTTTACTTTCACCAG
CGTTTCTGGGTGAGCAAAAACAGGAAGGCAAAATGCCGCAAAAAAGGGAATAAGGGCGACACGGAAATGT
TGAATACTCATACTCTTCCTTTTTCAATATTATTGAAGCATTTATCAGGGTTATTGTCTCATGAGCGGAT
ACATATTTGAATGTATTTAGAAAAATAAACAAATAGGGGTTCCGCGCACATTTCCCCGAAAAGTGCCACC
TGGCCCTTTCGTCTTCAAGAATTAATTCCCCTCGAGCTCTAGA
