[The description below was written by a language model from this plasmid's Addgene catalogue record.]
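Description:
pSin Helper is a helper plasmid built on the pSin backbone and catalogued as a synthetic biology vector. It carries the Sindbis virus glycoprotein genes as its insert. It is maintained in bacteria under ampicillin selection as a low-copy plasmid, in a strain suited to holding unstable or repeat-containing sequences. The record gives no feature table, so the origin of replication, the promoter driving transcription of the insert, any subgenomic promoter or untranslated viral elements, and the exact set of structural genes included are not stated here. The cloning method is also recorded as unknown.

According to the stated purpose, the plasmid serves as a template that is converted to mRNA, which is then used to initiate Sindbis virus packaging. In alphavirus systems generally, a helper RNA supplies structural proteins in trans, so that a separately provided replicon or genome lacking those genes can be assembled into particles. This splits replication and packaging functions between different molecules. The associated work describes a Sindbis-based platform for directed evolution in mammalian cells, and this helper fits that setting as the means of producing the starting stock of packaged virus, although the record does not spell out how it is combined with other components. The depositors also note that the plasmid was generated under a programme that develops research tools for understudied members of commonly drug-targeted protein families, namely protein kinases, non-olfactory G-protein coupled receptors and ion channels.
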