Addgene plasmid #127694: pSin Helper
Purpose: Plasmid contains the Sindbis glycoprotein genes and can be converted to mRNA for initiating Sindbis virus packaging. See Resource Information section for annotated plasmid sequence.
Depositing lab: Justin English & Bryan Roth. Depositing organization: University of North Carolina at Chapel Hill. Publication: VEGAS as a Platform for Facile Directed Evolution in Mammalian Cells. English JG, Olsen RHJ, Lansu K, Patel M, White K, Cockrell AS, Singh D, Strachan RT, Wacker D, Roth BL. Cell. 2019 Jul 2. pii: S0092-8674(19)30622-1. doi: 10.1016/j.cell.2019.05.051. PubMed 31280962.
Backbone
  Vector backbone: pSin
  Vector type: Synthetic Biology
Growth in bacteria
  Bacterial resistance: Ampicillin, 100 μg/mL
  Growth temperature: 37°C
  Growth strain: NEB Stable
  Copy number: Low Copy
Gene/Insert
  Gene/Insert name: Sindbis Glycoproteins
  Cloning method: Unknown
Terms and licenses: Academic/Nonprofit Terms; Industry Terms
Depositor comments: These plasmids were generated as part of the Illuminating the Druggable Genome (IDG) program sponsored by the NIH Common Fund. The goal of this program is to identify, gather, and distribute information and resources for proteins that currently are not well-studied yet belong to commonly drug-targeted protein families: protein kinases, non-olfactory G-protein coupled receptors (GPCRs), and ion channels. The IDG program is designed to develop fundamental research tools for understudied proteins, elucidate their function, and disseminate the IDG-related resources and data to the greater scientific community.
How to cite: pSin Helper was a gift from Justin English & Bryan Roth (Addgene plasmid # 127694 ; http://n2t.net/addgene:127694 ; RRID:Addgene_127694)
